Addgene plasmid #186375: pDEST-Spe4-RfA
Purpose: (Empty Backbone) Destination vector for the expression of a protein of interest into embryos, by mRNA microinjection
Depositing lab: Patrick Lemaire. Depositing organization: CNRS UMR 5237, Centre de Recherche en Biologie cellulaire de Montpellier.
Backbone
  Vector backbone: pDEST-Spe3-RfA
  Backbone manufacturer: PMID: 17878951
  Backbone size (bp): 4888
  Vector type: Gateway destination vector
  Selectable markers: ccdB gene
Growth in bacteria
  Bacterial resistance: Chloramphenicol and Ampicillin, 25 & 100 μg/mL
  Growth temperature: 37°C
  Growth strain: ccdB Survival
  Copy number: High Copy
Gene/Insert
  Gene/Insert name: None
Terms and licenses: Academic/Nonprofit Terms; Industry Terms: Not Available to Industry
Depositor comments: Gateway destination vector for mRNA production to overexpress a protein of interest following microinjection into ascidian eggs. Likely to be useful for zebrafish, Xenopus, urchin and cnidarian (Clytia, Nematostella...) overexpression studies as well. This plasmid was obtained by gene synthesis from pDEST-Spe3-RfA by addition of a BglII-ZraI-AatII-StuI-SnaBI (agatctgacgtcaggccttacgta) polylinker before the attR1 sequence and an EcoRV-SacII-AfeI-BstEII-AvrII (gatatcgcggccgcggaagcgctggttacctagg) polylinker after the attR2 sequence.
How to cite: pDEST-Spe4-RfA was a gift from Patrick Lemaire (Addgene plasmid # 186375 ; http://n2t.net/addgene:186375 ; RRID:Addgene_186375)
