[The description below was written by a language model from this plasmid's Addgene catalogue record and pLannotate feature annotations shown in this document.]
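Description:
pDEST-Spe4-RfA is an empty Gateway destination vector of 4,888 bp, designed for making synthetic mRNA in vitro so that a protein of interest can be overexpressed in embryos after microinjection. It is maintained in E. coli at high copy through a ColE1/pUC-type origin and also carries an f1 phage origin. The backbone provides ampicillin resistance (bla with its own promoter). The Gateway cassette adds chloramphenicol resistance and the ccdB toxin gene, so the unrecombined vector has to be grown in a ccdB-tolerant strain. Remnants of the lac region (a lacI fragment, CAP site, lac promoter/operator and a lacZα fragment) flank the cassette and appear to be leftovers from the parental cloning vector.

The functional unit begins with a T3 RNA polymerase promoter followed by the Xenopus β-globin 5'-UTR, which acts as a translational enhancer. Next comes the attR1–CmR–ccdB–attR2 reading frame A cassette, and then the Xenopus β-globin 3'-UTR. A T7 promoter sits downstream in the opposite orientation. In an LR recombination with an entry clone, the CmR/ccdB segment is swapped for the open reading frame of interest, and ccdB counter-selects against non-recombined plasmid. T3 transcription of the resulting clone then gives a sense mRNA in which the coding sequence is flanked by the globin UTRs.

The plasmid was produced by gene synthesis from pDEST-Spe3-RfA. It differs from that parent by a short polylinker of restriction sites placed before attR1 and another after attR2. The depositor built it for microinjection into ascidian eggs and suggests it is likely to be useful in zebrafish, Xenopus, sea urchin and cnidarian embryos as well.
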