Features (pLannotate 1.2.2; 20 found; start..end, strand, type, name):
     21..125     +  promoter       AmpR promoter: bla
    126..986     +  CDS            AmpR: β-lactamase; bla; confers resistance to ampicillin, carbenicillin, and related antibiotics
   1157..1745    +  rep_origin     ori: high-copy-number ColE1/pMB1/pBR322/pUC origin of replication
   1928..2020    +  CDS            lacI (fragment): lac repressor; lacI; The lac repressor binds to the lac operator to inhibit transcription in E. coli. This inhibition can be relieved by adding lactose or isopropyl-β-D-thiogalactopyranoside (IPTG).
   2033..2054    +  protein_bind   CAP binding site: CAP binding activates transcription in the presence of cAMP. E. coli catabolite activator protein
   2069..2099    +  promoter       lac promoter: promoter for the E. coli lac operon
   2107..2123    +  protein_bind   lac operator: The lac repressor binds to the lac operator to inhibit transcription in E. coli. This inhibition can be relieved by adding lactose or isopropyl-β-D-thiogalactopyranoside (IPTG). lac repressor encoded by lacI
   2168..2186    +  promoter       T3 promoter: promoter for bacteriophage T3 RNA polymerase
   2211..2253    +  5'UTR          Xenopus globin 5'-UTR: translational enhancer from the 5'-UTR of the major beta-globin gene of Xenopus laevis
   2282..2406    +  protein_bind   attR1: mutant version of attR; recombination site for the Gateway® LR reaction LR Clonase™
   2431..2461    +  promoter       lac UV5 promoter: E. coli lac promoter with an "up" mutation
   2486..2514    +  promoter       cat promoter (fragment): promoter of the E. coli cat gene encoding chloramphenicol acetyltransferase
   2515..3174    +  CDS            CmR: chloramphenicol acetyltransferase; cat; confers resistance to chloramphenicol
   3353..3511    +  CDS            ccdA (fragment): CCDA_ECO57 - Also known as H, letA. Experimental evidence at protein level: Swiss-Prot protein existence level 1. Antitoxin component of a type II toxin-antitoxin (TA) system which inhibits the post-segregational killing (PSK) of plasmid-free cells, also referred to as a plasmid addiction system. Binds to and blocks the activity of CcdB; will also remove bound CcdB protein from the CcdB-GyrA complex by forming a CcdA-CcdB complex, a process termed rejuvenation. Functions as a transcriptional corepressor for the ccdAB operon, repression also requires CcdB (By similarity). From Escherichia coli
   3516..3818    +  CDS            ccdB: CCDB_ECOLI - Also known as G, letB, letD. Experimental evidence at protein level: Swiss-Prot protein existence level 1. Toxic component of a type II toxin-antitoxin (TA) system, functioning in plasmid maintainence. Responsible for the post- segregational killing (PSK) of plasmid-free cells, also referred to as a plasmid addiction system. Half-life of over 2 hours. Cell killing by CcdB is accompanied by filamentation, defects in chromosome and plasmid segregation, defects in cell division, formation of anucleate cells, decreased DNA synthesis and plasmid loss. Interferes with the activity of DN
   3862..3986    -  protein_bind   attR2: mutant version of attR; recombination site for the Gateway® LR reaction LR Clonase™
   4031..4156    +  3'UTR          Xenopus globin 3'-UTR: 3'-UTR of the major beta-globin gene of Xenopus laevis
   4245..4263    -  promoter       T7 promoter: promoter for bacteriophage T7 RNA polymerase
   4266..4423    +  CDS            lacZα (fragment): LacZα fragment of β-galactosidase; lacZ fragment
   4454..4882    -  rep_origin     f1 ori (sequence partly withheld): f1 bacteriophage origin of replication; arrow indicates direction of (+) strand synthesis
>Addgene plasmid #186375 | pDEST-Spe4-RfA | addgene full sequence | sequence record 373703 | Addgene Partial NGS Result
GCACTTTTCGGGGAAATGTGCGCGGAACCCCTATTTGTTTATTTTTCTAAATACATTCAAATATGTATCC
GCTCATGAGACAATAACCCTGATAAATGCTTCAATAATATTGAAAAAGGAAGAGTATGAGTATTCAACAT
TTCCGTGTCGCCCTTATTCCCTTTTTTGCGGCATTTTGCCTTCCTGTTTTTGCTCACCCAGAAACGCTGG
TGAAAGTAAAAGATGCTGAAGATCAGTTGGGTGCACGAGTGGGTTACATCGAACTGGATCTCAACAGCGG
TAAGATCCTTGAGAGTTTTCGCCCCGAAGAACGTTTTCCAATGATGAGCACTTTTAAAGTTCTGCTATGT
GGCGCGGTATTATCCCGTATTGACGCCGGGCAAGAGCAACTCGGTCGCCGCATACACTATTCTCAGAATG
ACTTGGTTGAGTACTCACCAGTCACAGAAAAGCATCTTACGGATGGCATGACAGTAAGAGAATTATGCAG
TGCTGCCATAACCATGAGTGATAACACTGCGGCCAACTTACTTCTGACAACGATCGGAGGACCGAAGGAG
CTAACCGCTTTTTTGCACAACATGGGGGATCATGTAACTCGCCTTGATCGTTGGGAACCGGAGCTGAATG
AAGCCATACCAAACGACGAGCGTGACACCACGATGCCTGTAGCAATGGCAACAACGTTGCGCAAACTATT
AACTGGCGAACTACTTACTCTAGCTTCCCGGCAACAATTAATAGACTGGATGGAGGCGGATAAAGTTGCA
GGACCACTTCTGCGCTCGGCCCTTCCGGCTGGCTGGTTTATTGCTGATAAATCTGGAGCCGGTGAGCGTG
GATCTCGCGGTATCATTGCAGCACTGGGGCCAGATGGTAAGCCCTCCCGTATCGTAGTTATCTACACGAC
GGGGAGTCAGGCAACTATGGATGAACGAAATAGACAGATCGCTGAGATAGGTGCCTCACTGATTAAGCAT
TGGTAACTGTCAGACCAAGTTTACTCATATATACTTTAGATTGATTTAAAACTTCATTTTTAATTTAAAA
GGATCTAGGTGAAGATCCTTTTTGATAATCTCATGACCAAAATCCCTTAACGTGAGTTTTCGTTCCACTG
AGCGTCAGACCCCGTAGAAAAGATCAAAGGATCTTCTTGAGATCCTTTTTTTCTGCGCGTAATCTGCTGC
TTGCAAACAAAAAAACCACCGCTACCAGCGGTGGTTTGTTTGCCGGATCAAGAGCTACCAACTCTTTTTC
CGAAGGTAACTGGCTTCAGCAGAGCGCAGATACCAAATACTGTTCTTCTAGTGTAGCCGTAGTTAGGCCA
CCACTTCAAGAACTCTGTAGCACCGCCTACATACCTCGCTCTGCTAATCCTGTTACCAGTGGCTGCTGCC
AGTGGCGATAAGTCGTGTCTTACCGGGTTGGACTCAAGACGATAGTTACCGGATAAGGCGCAGCGGTCGG
GCTGAACGGGGGGTTCGTGCACACAGCCCAGCTTGGAGCGAACGACCTACACCGAACTGAGATACCTACA
GCGTGAGCTATGAGAAAGCGCCACGCTTCCCGAAGGGAGAAAGGCGGACAGGTATCCGGTAAGCGGCAGG
GTCGGAACAGGAGAGCGCACGAGGGAGCTTCCAGGGGGAAACGCCTGGTATCTTTATAGTCCTGTCGGGT
TTCGCCACCTCTGACTTGAGCGTCGATTTTTGTGATGCTCGTCAGGGGGGCGGAGCCTATGGAAAAACGC
CAGCAACGCGGCCTTTTTACGGTTCCTGGCCTTTTGCTGGCCTTTTGCTCACATGTTCTTTCCTGCGTTA
TCCCCTGATTCTGTGGATAACCGTATTACCGCCTTTGAGTGAGCTGATACCGCTCGCCGCAGCCGAACGA
CCGAGCGCAGCGAGTCAGTGAGCGAGGAAGCGGAAGAGCGCCCAATACGCAAACCGCCTCTCCCCGCGCG
TTGGCCGATTCATTAATGCAGCTGGCACGACAGGTTTCCCGACTGGAAAGCGGGCAGTGAGCGCAACGCA
ATTAATGTGAGTTAGCTCACTCATTAGGCACCCCAGGCTTTACACTTTATGCTTCCGGCTCGTATGTTGT
GTGGAATTGTGAGCGGATAACAATTTCACACAGGAAACAGCTATGACCATGATTACGCCAAGCTCGAAAT
TAACCCTCACTAAAGGGAACAAAAGCTGGAGCTAAGCTTGCTTGTTCTTTTTGCAGAAGCTCAGAATAAA
CGCTCAACTTTGGCAGATCTGACGTCAGGCCTTACGTAATCACAAGTTTGTACAAAAAAGCTGAACGAGA
AACGTAAAATGATATAAATATCAATATATTAAATTAGATTTTGCATAAAAAACAGACTACATAATACTGT
AAAACACAACATATCCAGTCACTATGGCGGCCGCATTAGGCACCCCAGGCTTTACACTTTATGCTTCCGG
CTCGTATAATGTGTGGATTTTGAGTTAGGATCCGGCGAGATTTTCAGGAGCTAAGGAAGCTAAAATGGAG
AAAAAAATCACTGGATATACCACCGTTGATATATCCCAATGGCATCGTAAAGAACATTTTGAGGCATTTC
AGTCAGTTGCTCAATGTACCTATAACCAGACCGTTCAGCTGGATATTACGGCCTTTTTAAAGACCGTAAA
GAAAAATAAGCACAAGTTTTATCCGGCCTTTATTCACATTCTTGCCCGCCTGATGAATGCTCATCCGGAA
TTCCGTATGGCAATGAAAGACGGTGAGCTGGTGATATGGGATAGTGTTCACCCTTGTTACACCGTTTTCC
ATGAGCAAACTGAAACGTTTTCATCGCTCTGGAGTGAATACCACGACGATTTCCGGCAGTTTCTACACAT
ATATTCGCAAGATGTGGCGTGTTACGGTGAAAACCTGGCCTATTTCCCTAAAGGGTTTATTGAGAATATG
TTTTTCGTCTCAGCCAATCCCTGGGTGAGTTTCACCAGTTTTGATTTAAACGTGGCCAATATGGACAACT
TCTTCGCCCCCGTTTTCACCATGGGCAAATATTATACGCAAGGCGACAAGGTGCTGATGCCGCTGGCGAT
TCAGGTTCATCATGCCGTCTGTGATGGCTTCCATGTCGGCAGAATGCTTAATGAATTACAACAGTACTGC
GATGAGTGGCAGGGCGGGGCGTAAACGCGTGGATCCGGCTTACTAAAAGCCAGATAACAGTATGCGTATT
TGCGCGCTGATTTTTGCGGTATAAGAATATATACTGATATGTATACCCGAAGTATGTCAAAAAGAGGTGT
GCTATGAAGCAGCGTATTACAGTGACAGTTGACAGCGACAGCTATCAGTTGCTCAAGGCATATATGATGT
CAATATCTCCGGTCTGGTAAGCACAACCATGCAGAATGAAGCCCGTCGTCTGCGTGCCGAACGCTGGAAA
GCGGAAAATCAGGAAGGGATGGCTGAGGTCGCCCGGTTTATTGAAATGAACGGCTCTTTTGCTGACGAGA
ACAGGGACTGGTGAAATGCAGTTTAAGGTTTACACCTATAAAAGAGAGAGCCGTTATCGTCTGTTTGTGG
ATGTACAGAGTGATATTATTGACACGCCCGGGCGACGGATGGTGATCCCCCTGGCCAGTGCACGTCTGCT
GTCAGATAAAGTCTCCCGTGAACTTTACCCGGTGGTGCATATCGGGGATGAAAGCTGGCGCATGATGACC
ACCGATATGGCCAGTGTGCCGGTCTCCGTTATCGGGGAAGAAGTGGCTGATCTCAGCCACCGCGAAAATG
ACATCAAAAACGCCATTAACCTGATGTTCTGGGGAATATAAATGTCAGGCTCCCTTATACACAGCCAGTC
TGCAGGTCGACCATAGTGACTGGATATGTTGTGTTTTACAGTATTATGTAGTCTGTTTTTTATGCAAAAT
CTAATTTAATATATTGATATTTATATCATTTTACGTTTCTCGTTCAGCTTTCTTGTACAAAGTGGTGATA
AACTTAGATATCGCGGCCGCGGAAGCGCTGGTTACCTAGGAACCAGCCTCAAGAACACCCGAATGGAGTC
TCTAAGCTACATAATACCAACTTACACTTTACAAAATGTTGTCCCCCAAAATGTAGCCATTCGTATCTGC
TCCTAAWAAAAARAAARTTTYTTCACAWTCWAAAAAAAAAAAAAAAAAAAAAAAAAAAAAAAAAMCCCCC
CCCCCCCCCCCCTGCAGGGCCAAGTCGGCCGGCGCGCCATTCGCCCTATAGTGAGTCGTATTACAATTCA
CTGGCCGTCGTTTTACAACGTCGTGACTGGGAAAACCCTGGCGTTACCCAACTTAATCGCCTTGCAGCAC
ATCCCCCTTTCGCCAGCTGGCGTAATAGCGAAGAGGCCCGCACCGATCGCCCTTCCCAACAGTTGCGCAG
CCTGAATGGCGAATGGAAATTGTAAGCGTTAATATTTTGTTAAAATTCGCGTTAAATTTTTGTTAAATCA
GCTCATTTTTTAACCAATAGGCCGAAATCGGCAAAATCCCTTATAAATCAAAAGAATAGACCGAGATAGG
GT
[37 nt withheld, positions 4553-4589]
AAAGAACGTGGACTCCAACGTCAAAGG
[49 nt withheld, positions 4617-4665]
T
[91 nt withheld, positions 4667-4757]
G
[124 nt withheld, positions 4759-4882]
CAGGTG
